Addgene plasmid #76627: CDK13 gRNA (BRDN0001146184)
Purpose: 3rd generation lentiviral gRNA plasmid targeting human CDK13
Depositing lab: John Doench & David Root. Depositing organization: Broad Institute. Publication: Optimized sgRNA design to maximize activity and minimize off-target effects of CRISPR-Cas9. Doench JG, Fusi N, Sullender M, Hegde M, Vaimberg EW, Donovan KF, Smith I, Tothova Z, Wilen C, Orchard R, Virgin HW, Listgarten J, Root DE. Nat Biotechnol. 2016 Jan 18. doi: 10.1038/nbt.3437. PubMed 26780180.
Backbone
  Vector backbone: lentiGuide-Puro
  Backbone manufacturer: Zhang Lab (Addgene plasmid # 52963)
  Vector type: Mammalian Expression, Lentiviral, CRISPR
  Selectable markers: Puromycin
Growth in bacteria
  Bacterial resistance: Ampicillin, 100 μg/mL
  Growth temperature: 37°C
  Growth strain: DH5alpha
  Copy number: High Copy
Gene/Insert
  Gene/Insert name: CDK13 (alt names: CDK13; NM_003718.4)
  gRNA/shRNA sequence: GGTTCCTTGTAGGCCGAAGG
  Species: H. sapiens (human)
  Entrez Gene: CDK13 (a.k.a. CDC2L, CDC2L5, CHDFIDD, CHED, hCDK13)
  Promoter: hU6
  Cloning method: Unknown
  Sequencing primers: 5′ U6-F; 3′ pS2-R
Terms and licenses: Academic/Nonprofit Terms; Industry Terms: Not Available to Industry
Depositor comments: The gRNA was designed to target the following Genbank reference sequence(s): NM_003718.4,NM_031267.3. Note that this plasmid does NOT contain Cas9. It should be used in conjunction with lentiCas9-Blast (Addgene #52962) or otherwise with cell lines already expressing Cas9. Browse the full kinome gRNA library at http://www.addgene.org/pooled-library/broadgpp-human-kinome/ or visit http://www.broadinstitute.org/rnai/public/ for detailed protocols and information.
How to cite: CDK13 gRNA (BRDN0001146184) was a gift from John Doench & David Root (Addgene plasmid # 76627 ; http://n2t.net/addgene:76627 ; RRID:Addgene_76627)
