[The description below was written by a language model from this plasmid's Addgene catalogue record and pLannotate feature annotations shown in this document.]
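Description:
CDK13 gRNA (BRDN0001146184) is a third-generation lentiviral CRISPR guide plasmid built on the lentiGuide-Puro backbone and designed to direct Streptococcus pyogenes Cas9 to the human CDK13 gene. It is propagated in E. coli as a high-copy plasmid through a ColE1/pUC-type origin with ampicillin selection (AmpR). The backbone also retains an f1 origin, an SV40 origin and remnants of a lac cloning region with T7 and T3 promoters. The annotated sequence is 8,323 nt and matches the catalogue description.

The lentiviral transfer cassette begins with an RSV promoter fused to a truncated HIV-1 5' LTR, which makes genomic RNA production Tat-independent. This is followed by the Ψ packaging signal with a partial gag fragment and the Rev response element for nuclear export of the viral RNA. A human U6 RNA polymerase III promoter then drives the CDK13-targeting spacer joined to the SpCas9 gRNA scaffold. Next come a cPPT/CTS element that aids nuclear import and an EF-1α core promoter with its intron A, which expresses puromycin N-acetyltransferase for selecting transduced mammalian cells. A WPRE enhances transcript expression, and the self-inactivating ΔU3 3' LTR followed by an SV40 polyadenylation signal closes the cassette.

The plasmid does not encode Cas9, so it must be used with a separate Cas9 vector or in cells that already express the nuclease. The guide was designed against two CDK13 reference transcripts and belongs to a human kinome gRNA collection, supporting knockout of CDK13 in human cells.
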