Features (pLannotate 1.2.2; 29 found; start..end, strand, type, name):
     14..80      +  CDS            small t antigen (fragment): SV40 (simian virus 40) small t antigen
    106..317     +  promoter       EF-1α core promoter: core promoter for human elongation factor EF-1α
    318..1256    +  intron         EF-1α intron A: intron upstream of the start codon of human EF-1α
   1278..1877    +  CDS            PuroR (fragment): puromycin N-acetyltransferase; pac from Streptomyces; confers resistance to puromycin
   1893..2481    +  misc_feature   WPRE: woodchuck hepatitis virus posttranscriptional regulatory element
   2532..2551    +  misc_feature   cPPT/CTS (fragment): central polypurine tract and central termination sequence of HIV-1
   2553..2786    +  LTR            3' LTR (ΔU3): self-inactivating 3' long terminal repeat (LTR) from HIV-1
   2864..2985    +  polyA_signal   SV40 poly(A) signal: SV40 polyadenylation signal
   3025..3160    +  rep_origin     SV40 ori: SV40 origin of replication
   3181..3199    -  promoter       T7 promoter: promoter for bacteriophage T7 RNA polymerase
   3207..3362    +  CDS            lacZα (fragment): LacZα fragment of β-galactosidase; lacZ fragment
   3367..3795    +  rep_origin     f1 ori (sequence partly withheld): f1 bacteriophage origin of replication; arrow indicates direction of (+) strand synthesis
   3848..3952    +  promoter       AmpR promoter: bla
   3953..4813    +  CDS            AmpR: β-lactamase; bla; confers resistance to ampicillin, carbenicillin, and related antibiotics
   4984..5572    +  rep_origin     ori: high-copy-number ColE1/pMB1/pBR322/pUC origin of replication
   5755..5847    +  CDS            lacI (fragment): lac repressor; lacI; The lac repressor binds to the lac operator to inhibit transcription in E. coli. This inhibition can be relieved by adding lactose or isopropyl-β-D-thiogalactopyranoside (IPTG).
   5860..5881    +  protein_bind   CAP binding site: CAP binding activates transcription in the presence of cAMP. E. coli catabolite activator protein
   5896..5926    +  promoter       lac promoter: promoter for the E. coli lac operon
   5934..5950    +  protein_bind   lac operator: The lac repressor binds to the lac operator to inhibit transcription in E. coli. This inhibition can be relieved by adding lactose or isopropyl-β-D-thiogalactopyranoside (IPTG). lac repressor encoded by lacI
   5995..6013    +  promoter       T3 promoter: promoter for bacteriophage T3 RNA polymerase
   6041..6267    +  promoter       RSV promoter: Rous sarcoma virus enhancer/promoter
   6268..6448    +  LTR            5' LTR (truncated): truncated 5' long terminal repeat (LTR) from HIV-1
   6495..6620    +  misc_feature   HIV-1 Ψ: packaging signal of human immunodeficiency virus type 1
   6604..6967    +  CDS            HIV-1 gag (fragment): gag protein from human immunodeficiency virus 1; gag
   7113..7346    +  misc_feature   RRE: The Rev response element (RRE) of HIV-1 allows for Rev-dependent mRNA export from the nucleus to the cytoplasm.
   7723..7749    +  CDS            Rev (fragment): human immunodeficiency virus 1 (HIV-1) Rev protein; rev; enhances nuclear export of unspliced and incompletely spliced viral mRNAs
   7753..7993    +  promoter       U6 promoter: RNA polymerase III promoter for human U6 snRNA
   8023..8098    +  misc_RNA       gRNA scaffold: guide RNA scaffold for the Streptococcus pyogenes CRISPR/Cas9 system
   8154..8271    +  misc_feature   cPPT/CTS: central polypurine tract and central termination sequence of HIV-1
>Addgene plasmid #76627 | CDK13 gRNA (BRDN0001146184) | addgene full sequence | sequence record 186196 | Addgene Assembled Sequence
CCCGGGTGCAAAGATGGATAAAGTTTTAAACAGAGAGGAATCTTTGCAGCTAATGGACCTTCTAGGTCTT
GAAAGGAGTGGGAATTGGCTCCGGTGCCCGTCAGTGGGCAGAGCGCACATCGCCCACAGTCCCCGAGAAG
TTGGGGGGAGGGGTCGGCAATTGATCCGGTGCCTAGAGAAGGTGGCGCGGGGTAAACTGGGAAAGTGATG
TCGTGTACTGGCTCCGCCTTTTTCCCGAGGGTGGGGGAGAACCGTATATAAGTGCAGTAGTCGCCGTGAA
CGTTCTTTTTCGCAACGGGTTTGCCGCCAGAACACAGGTAAGTGCCGTGTGTGGTTCCCGCGGGCCTGGC
CTCTTTACGGGTTATGGCCCTTGCGTGCCTTGAATTACTTCCACCTGGCTGCAGTACGTGATTCTTGATC
CCGAGCTTCGGGTTGGAAGTGGGTGGGAGAGTTCGAGGCCTTGCGCTTAAGGAGCCCCTTCGCCTCGTGC
TTGAGTTGAGGCCTGGCCTGGGCGCTGGGGCCGCCGCGTGCGAATCTGGTGGCACCTTCGCGCCTGTCTC
GCTGCTTTCGATAAGTCTCTAGCCATTTAAAATTTTTGATGACCTGCTGCGACGCTTTTTTTCTGGCAAG
ATAGTCTTGTAAATGCGGGCCAAGATCTGCACACTGGTATTTCGGTTTTTGGGGCCGCGGGCGGCGACGG
GGCCCGTGCGTCCCAGCGCACATGTTCGGCGAGGCGGGGCCTGCGAGCGCGGCCACCGAGAATCGGACGG
GGGTAGTCTCAAGCTGGCCGGCCTGCTCTGGTGCCTGGCCTCGCGCCGCCGTGTATCGCCCCGCCCTGGG
CGGCAAGGCTGGCCCGGTCGGCACCAGTTGCGTGAGCGGAAAGATGGCCGCTTCCCGGCCCTGCTGCAGG
GAGCTCAAAATGGAGGACGCGGCGCTCGGGAGAGCGGGCGGGTGAGTCACCCACACAAAGGAAAAGGGCC
TTTCCGTCCTCAGCCGTCGCTTCATGTGACTCCACGGAGTACCGGGCGCCGTCCAGGCACCTCGATTAGT
TCTCGAGCTTTTGGAGTACGTCGTCTTTAGGTTGGGGGGAGGGGTTTTATGCGATGGAGTTTCCCCACAC
TGAGTGGGTGGAGACTGAAGTTAGGCCAGCTTGGCACTTGATGTAATTCTCCTTGGAATTTGCCCTTTTT
GAGTTTGGATCTTGGTTCATTCTCAAGCCTCAGACAGTGGTTCAAAGTTTTTTTCTTCCATTTCAGGTGT
CGTGACGTACGGCCACCATGACCGAGTACAAGCCCACGGTGCGCCTCGCCACCCGCGACGACGTCCCCAG
GGCCGTACGCACCCTCGCCGCCGCGTTCGCCGACTACCCCGCCACGCGCCACACCGTCGATCCGGACCGC
CACATCGAGCGGGTCACCGAGCTGCAAGAACTCTTCCTCACGCGCGTCGGGCTCGACATCGGCAAGGTGT
GGGTCGCGGACGACGGCGCCGCCGTGGCGGTCTGGACCACGCCGGAGAGCGTCGAAGCGGGGGCGGTGTT
CGCCGAGATCGGCCCGCGCATGGCCGAGTTGAGCGGTTCCCGGCTGGCCGCGCAGCAACAGATGGAAGGC
CTCCTGGCGCCGCACCGGCCCAAGGAGCCCGCGTGGTTCCTGGCCACCGTCGGAGTCTCGCCCGACCACC
AGGGCAAGGGTCTGGGCAGCGCCGTCGTGCTCCCCGGAGTGGAGGCGGCCGAGCGCGCCGGGGTGCCCGC
CTTCCTGGAGACCTCCGCGCCCCGCAACCTCCCCTTCTACGAGCGGCTCGGCTTCACCGTCACCGCCGAC
GTCGAGGTGCCCGAAGGACCGCGCACCTGGTGCATGACCCGCAAGCCCGGTGCCTGAACGCGTTAAGTCG
ACAATCAACCTCTGGATTACAAAATTTGTGAAAGATTGACTGGTATTCTTAACTATGTTGCTCCTTTTAC
GCTATGTGGATACGCTGCTTTAATGCCTTTGTATCATGCTATTGCTTCCCGTATGGCTTTCATTTTCTCC
TCCTTGTATAAATCCTGGTTGCTGTCTCTTTATGAGGAGTTGTGGCCCGTTGTCAGGCAACGTGGCGTGG
TGTGCACTGTGTTTGCTGACGCAACCCCCACTGGTTGGGGCATTGCCACCACCTGTCAGCTCCTTTCCGG
GACTTTCGCTTTCCCCCTCCCTATTGCCACGGCGGAACTCATCGCCGCCTGCCTTGCCCGCTGCTGGACA
GGGGCTCGGCTGTTGGGCACTGACAATTCCGTGGTGTTGTCGGGGAAATCATCGTCCTTTCCTTGGCTGC
TCGCCTGTGTTGCCACCTGGATTCTGCGCGGGACGTCCTTCTGCTACGTCCCTTCGGCCCTCAATCCAGC
GGACCTTCCTTCCCGCGGCCTGCTGCCGGCTCTGCGGCCTCTTCCGCGTCTTCGCCTTCGCCCTCAGACG
AGTCGGATCTCCCTTTGGGCCGCCTCCCCGCGTCGACTTTAAGACCAATGACTTACAAGGCAGCTGTAGA
TCTTAGCCACTTTTTAAAAGAAAAGGGGGGACTGGAAGGGCTAATTCACTCCCAACGAAGACAAGATCTG
CTTTTTGCTTGTACTGGGTCTCTCTGGTTAGACCAGATCTGAGCCTGGGAGCTCTCTGGCTAACTAGGGA
ACCCACTGCTTAAGCCTCAATAAAGCTTGCCTTGAGTGCTTCAAGTAGTGTGTGCCCGTCTGTTGTGTGA
CTCTGGTAACTAGAGATCCCTCAGACCCTTTTAGTCAGTGTGGAAAATCTCTAGCAGTACGTATAGTAGT
TCATGTCATCTTATTATTCAGTATTTATAACTTGCAAAGAAATGAATATCAGAGAGTGAGAGGAACTTGT
TTATTGCAGCTTATAATGGTTACAAATAAAGCAATAGCATCACAAATTTCACAAATAAAGCATTTTTTTC
ACTGCATTCTAGTTGTGGTTTGTCCAAACTCATCAATGTATCTTATCATGTCTGGCTCTAGCTATCCCGC
CCCTAACTCCGCCCATCCCGCCCCTAACTCCGCCCAGTTCCGCCCATTCTCCGCCCCATGGCTGACTAAT
TTTTTTTATTTATGCAGAGGCCGAGGCCGCCTCGGCCTCTGAGCTATTCCAGAAGTAGTGAGGAGGCTTT
TTTGGAGGCCTAGGGACGTACCCAATTCGCCCTATAGTGAGTCGTATTACGCGCGCTCACTGGCCGTCGT
TTTACAACGTCGTGACTGGGAAAACCCTGGCGTTACCCAACTTAATCGCCTTGCAGCACATCCCCCTTTC
GCCAGCTGGCGTAATAGCGAAGAGGCCCGCACCGATCGCCCTTCCCAACAGTTGCGCAGCCTGAATGGCG
AATGGG
[124 nt withheld, positions 3367-3490]
C
[91 nt withheld, positions 3492-3582]
A
[49 nt withheld, positions 3584-3632]
CCTTTGACGTTGGAGTCCACGTTCTTT
[37 nt withheld, positions 3660-3696]
ACCCTATCTCGGTCTATTCTTTTGATTTATAAGGGATTTTGCCGATTTCGGCCTATTGGTTAAAAAATGA
GCTGATTTAACAAAAATTTAACGCGAATTTTAACAAAATATTAACGCTTACAATTTAGGTGGCACTTTTC
GGGGAAATGTGCGCGGAACCCCTATTTGTTTATTTTTCTAAATACATTCAAATATGTATCCGCTCATGAG
ACAATAACCCTGATAAATGCTTCAATAATATTGAAAAAGGAAGAGTATGAGTATTCAACATTTCCGTGTC
GCCCTTATTCCCTTTTTTGCGGCATTTTGCCTTCCTGTTTTTGCTCACCCAGAAACGCTGGTGAAAGTAA
AAGATGCTGAAGATCAGTTGGGTGCACGAGTGGGTTACATCGAACTGGATCTCAACAGCGGTAAGATCCT
TGAGAGTTTTCGCCCCGAAGAACGTTTTCCAATGATGAGCACTTTTAAAGTTCTGCTATGTGGCGCGGTA
TTATCCCGTATTGACGCCGGGCAAGAGCAACTCGGTCGCCGCATACACTATTCTCAGAATGACTTGGTTG
AGTACTCACCAGTCACAGAAAAGCATCTTACGGATGGCATGACAGTAAGAGAATTATGCAGTGCTGCCAT
AACCATGAGTGATAACACTGCGGCCAACTTACTTCTGACAACGATCGGAGGACCGAAGGAGCTAACCGCT
TTTTTGCACAACATGGGGGATCATGTAACTCGCCTTGATCGTTGGGAACCGGAGCTGAATGAAGCCATAC
CAAACGACGAGCGTGACACCACGATGCCTGTAGCAATGGCAACAACGTTGCGCAAACTATTAACTGGCGA
ACTACTTACTCTAGCTTCCCGGCAACAATTAATAGACTGGATGGAGGCGGATAAAGTTGCAGGACCACTT
CTGCGCTCGGCCCTTCCGGCTGGCTGGTTTATTGCTGATAAATCTGGAGCCGGTGAGCGTGGGTCTCGCG
GTATCATTGCAGCACTGGGGCCAGATGGTAAGCCCTCCCGTATCGTAGTTATCTACACGACGGGGAGTCA
GGCAACTATGGATGAACGAAATAGACAGATCGCTGAGATAGGTGCCTCACTGATTAAGCATTGGTAACTG
TCAGACCAAGTTTACTCATATATACTTTAGATTGATTTAAAACTTCATTTTTAATTTAAAAGGATCTAGG
TGAAGATCCTTTTTGATAATCTCATGACCAAAATCCCTTAACGTGAGTTTTCGTTCCACTGAGCGTCAGA
CCCCGTAGAAAAGATCAAAGGATCTTCTTGAGATCCTTTTTTTCTGCGCGTAATCTGCTGCTTGCAAACA
AAAAAACCACCGCTACCAGCGGTGGTTTGTTTGCCGGATCAAGAGCTACCAACTCTTTTTCCGAAGGTAA
CTGGCTTCAGCAGAGCGCAGATACCAAATACTGTTCTTCTAGTGTAGCCGTAGTTAGGCCACCACTTCAA
GAACTCTGTAGCACCGCCTACATACCTCGCTCTGCTAATCCTGTTACCAGTGGCTGCTGCCAGTGGCGAT
AAGTCGTGTCTTACCGGGTTGGACTCAAGACGATAGTTACCGGATAAGGCGCAGCGGTCGGGCTGAACGG
GGGGTTCGTGCACACAGCCCAGCTTGGAGCGAACGACCTACACCGAACTGAGATACCTACAGCGTGAGCT
ATGAGAAAGCGCCACGCTTCCCGAAGGGAGAAAGGCGGACAGGTATCCGGTAAGCGGCAGGGTCGGAACA
GGAGAGCGCACGAGGGAGCTTCCAGGGGGAAACGCCTGGTATCTTTATAGTCCTGTCGGGTTTCGCCACC
TCTGACTTGAGCGTCGATTTTTGTGATGCTCGTCAGGGGGGCGGAGCCTATGGAAAAACGCCAGCAACGC
GGCCTTTTTACGGTTCCTGGCCTTTTGCTGGCCTTTTGCTCACATGTTCTTTCCTGCGTTATCCCCTGAT
TCTGTGGATAACCGTATTACCGCCTTTGAGTGAGCTGATACCGCTCGCCGCAGCCGAACGACCGAGCGCA
GCGAGTCAGTGAGCGAGGAAGCGGAAGAGCGCCCAATACGCAAACCGCCTCTCCCCGCGCGTTGGCCGAT
TCATTAATGCAGCTGGCACGACAGGTTTCCCGACTGGAAAGCGGGCAGTGAGCGCAACGCAATTAATGTG
AGTTAGCTCACTCATTAGGCACCCCAGGCTTTACACTTTATGCTTCCGGCTCGTATGTTGTGTGGAATTG
TGAGCGGATAACAATTTCACACAGGAAACAGCTATGACCATGATTACGCCAAGCGCGCAATTAACCCTCA
CTAAAGGGAACAAAAGCTGGAGCTGCAAGCTTAATGTAGTCTTATGCAATACTCTTGTAGTCTTGCAACA
TGGTAACGATGAGTTAGCAACATGCCTTACAAGGAGAGAAAAAGCACCGTGCATGCCGATTGGTGGAAGT
AAGGTGGTACGATCGTGCCTTATTAGGAAGGCAACAGACGGGTCTGACATGGATTGGACGAACCACTGAA
TTGCCGCATTGCAGAGATATTGTATTTAAGTGCCTAGCTCGATACATAAACGGGTCTCTCTGGTTAGACC
AGATCTGAGCCTGGGAGCTCTCTGGCTAACTAGGGAACCCACTGCTTAAGCCTCAATAAAGCTTGCCTTG
AGTGCTTCAAGTAGTGTGTGCCCGTCTGTTGTGTGACTCTGGTAACTAGAGATCCCTCAGACCCTTTTAG
TCAGTGTGGAAAATCTCTAGCAGTGGCGCCCGAACAGGGACTTGAAAGCGAAAGGGAAACCAGAGGAGCT
CTCTCGACGCAGGACTCGGCTTGCTGAAGCGCGCACGGCAAGAGGCGAGGGGCGGCGACTGGTGAGTACG
CCAAAAATTTTGACTAGCGGAGGCTAGAAGGAGAGAGATGGGTGCGAGAGCGTCAGTATTAAGCGGGGGA
GAATTAGATCGCGATGGGAAAAAATTCGGTTAAGGCCAGGGGGAAAGAAAAAATATAAATTAAAACATAT
AGTATGGGCAAGCAGGGAGCTAGAACGATTCGCAGTTAATCCTGGCCTGTTAGAAACATCAGAAGGCTGT
AGACAAATACTGGGACAGCTACAACCATCCCTTCAGACAGGATCAGAAGAACTTAGATCATTATATAATA
CAGTAGCAACCCTCTATTGTGTGCATCAAAGGATAGAGATAAAAGACACCAAGGAAGCTTTAGACAAGAT
AGAGGAAGAGCAAAACAAAAGTAAGACCACCGCACAGCAAGCGGCCGCTGATCTTCAGACCTGGAGGAGG
AGATATGAGGGACAATTGGAGAAGTGAATTATATAAATATAAAGTAGTAAAAATTGAACCATTAGGAGTA
GCACCCACCAAGGCAAAGAGAAGAGTGGTGCAGAGAGAAAAAAGAGCAGTGGGAATAGGAGCTTTGTTCC
TTGGGTTCTTGGGAGCAGCAGGAAGCACTATGGGCGCAGCGTCAATGACGCTGACGGTACAGGCCAGACA
ATTATTGTCTGGTATAGTGCAGCAGCAGAACAATTTGCTGAGGGCTATTGAGGCGCAACAGCATCTGTTG
CAACTCACAGTCTGGGGCATCAAGCAGCTCCAGGCAAGAATCCTGGCTGTGGAAAGATACCTAAAGGATC
AACAGCTCCTGGGGATTTGGGGTTGCTCTGGAAAACTCATTTGCACCACTGCTGTGCCTTGGAATGCTAG
TTGGAGTAATAAATCTCTGGAACAGATTTGGAATCACACGACCTGGATGGAGTGGGACAGAGAAATTAAC
AATTACACAAGCTTAATACACTCCTTAATTGAAGAATCGCAAAACCAGCAAGAAAAGAATGAACAAGAAT
TATTGGAATTAGATAAATGGGCAAGTTTGTGGAATTGGTTTAACATAACAAATTGGCTGTGGTATATAAA
ATTATTCATAATGATAGTAGGAGGCTTGGTAGGTTTAAGAATAGTTTTTGCTGTACTTTCTATAGTGAAT
AGAGTTAGGCAGGGATATTCACCATTATCGTTTCAGACCCACCTCCCAACCCCGAGGGGACCCAGAGAGG
GCCTATTTCCCATGATTCCTTCATATTTGCATATACGATACAAGGCTGTTAGAGAGATAATTAGAATTAA
TTTGACTGTAAACACAAAGATATTAGTACAAAATACGTGACGTAGAAAGTAATAATTTCTTGGGTAGTTT
GCAGTTTTAAAATTATGTTTTAAAATGGACTATCATATGCTTACCGTAACTTGAAAGTATTTCGATTTCT
TGGCTTTATATATCTTGTGGAAAGGACGAAACACCGGGTTCCTTGTAGGCCGAAGGGTTTTAGAGCTAGA
AATAGCAAGTTAAAATAAGGCTAGTCCGTTATCAACTTGAAAAAGTGGCACCGAGTCGGTGCTTTTTTAA
GCTTGGCGTAACTAGATCTTGAGACAAATGGCAGTATTCATCCACAATTTTAAAAGAAAAGGGGGGATTG
GGGGGTACAGTGCAGGGGAAAGAATAGTAGACATAATAGCAACAGACATACAAACTAAAGAATTACAAAA
ACAAATTACAAAAATTCAAAATTTTCGGGTTTATTACAGGGACAGCAGAGATCCACTTTGGCGCCGGCTC
GAGGGGG
