>Addgene plasmid #76627 | CDK13 gRNA (BRDN0001146184) | depositor partial sequence | sequence record 144087 | Target Sequence
GGTTCCTTGTAGGCCGAAGG
