>Addgene plasmid #76627 | CDK13 gRNA (BRDN0001146184) | addgene partial sequence | sequence record 186195 | hU6-F
TAGAAAGTAATAATTTCTTGGGTAGTTTGCAGTTTTAAAATTATGTTTTAAAATGGACTATCATATGCTT
ACCGTAACTTGAAAGTATTTCGATTTCTTGGCTTTATATATCTTGTGGAAAGGACGAAACACCGGGTTCC
TTGTAGGCCGAAGGGTTTTAGAGCTAGAAATAGCAAGTTAAAATAAGGCTAGTCCGTTATCAACTTGAAA
AAGTGGCACCGAGTCGGTGCTTTTTTAAGCTTGGCGTAACTAGATCTTGAGACAAATGGCAGTATTCATC
CACAATTTTAAAAGAAAAGGGGGGATTGGGGGGTACAGTGCAGGGGAAAGAATAGTAGACATAATAGCAA
CAGACATACAAACTAAAGAATTACAAAAACAAATTACAAAAATTCAAAATTTTCGGGTTTATTACAGGGA
CAGCAGAGATCCACTTTGGCGCCGGCTCGAGGGGGCCCGGGTGCAAAGATGGATAAAGTTTTAAACAGAG
AGGAATCTTTGCAGCTAATGGACCTTCTAGGTCTTGAAAGGAGTGGGAATTGGCTCCGGTGCCCGTCAGT
GGGCAGAGCG
